Addgene plasmid #145362: pmCellFree_KA2_ZIKV NS1
Purpose: Cell-free/mammalian expression vector for Zika virus NS1 protein with N-term mCherry
Depositing lab: Rob Parton. Depositing organization: University of Queensland. Publication: Mapping Interactions among Cell-Free Expressed Zika Virus Proteins. Varasteh Moradi S, Gagoski D, Mureev S, Walden P, McMahon KA, Parton RG, Johnston WA, Alexandrov K. J Proteome Res. 2020 Apr 3;19(4):1522-1532. doi: 10.1021/acs.jproteome.9b00771. Epub 2020 Mar 9. PubMed 32081002.
Backbone
  Vector backbone: pmCellFree_KA2
  Vector type: Bacterial Expression
Growth in bacteria
  Bacterial resistance: Ampicillin, 100 μg/mL
  Growth temperature: 37°C
  Growth strain: DH5alpha
  Copy number: High Copy
Gene/Insert
  Gene/Insert name: ZIKV NS1
  Species: NC_012532 (ZIKAV)
  Promoter: T7- CMV/CAG
  Tag / fusion protein: 8xHis and mCherry (N terminal on backbone)
  Cloning method: Gateway Cloning
Terms and licenses: Academic/Nonprofit Terms; Industry Terms: Not Available to Industry
How to cite: pmCellFree_KA2_ZIKV NS1 was a gift from Rob Parton (Addgene plasmid # 145362 ; http://n2t.net/addgene:145362 ; RRID:Addgene_145362)
