[The description below was written by a language model from this plasmid's Addgene catalogue record and pLannotate feature annotations shown in this document.]
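Description:
pmCellFree_KA2_ZIKV NS1 is a 7,019 nt multi-host expression plasmid carrying the Zika virus non-structural protein 1 (NS1) coding sequence fused to an N-terminal mCherry. It is built on the pmCellFree_KA2 backbone and is propagated in E. coli through a high-copy ColE1/pUC-type origin with ampicillin selection (AmpR, β-lactamase). Although the catalogue lists the vector type as bacterial expression, the stated purpose is cell-free and mammalian expression.

The expression cassette stacks two promoter systems. A CAG-type arrangement (CMV enhancer, chicken β-actin promoter and chimeric intron fragments) drives transcription in mammalian cells. A T7 promoter immediately downstream allows transcription by T7 RNA polymerase for in vitro, cell-free translation. These are matched at the 3' end by a rabbit β-globin polyadenylation signal and a T7 terminator. The open reading frame begins with mCherry, followed by an attB1 site, the NS1 insert and attB2, reflecting Gateway recombination of the insert into the destination vector. The annotation tool labelled the insert by homology to the Japanese encephalitis virus polyprotein NS1 region, which is consistent with a flavivirus NS1. The record lists an N-terminal 8xHis tag, but the only His annotation in the feature table is a short fragment downstream of attB2; whether it is translated with NS1 cannot be determined from the table.

The cassette is flanked by baculovirus recombination regions (lef2/ORF603 and ORF1629), which would in principle permit transfer into a baculovirus genome for insect cell expression. A loxP site is also present. The red fluorescent fusion suits detection of the expressed protein, and the associated publication concerns mapping interactions among cell-free expressed Zika virus proteins.
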