Features (pLannotate 1.2.2; 21 found; start..end, strand, type, name):
      3..38      +  CDS            lef2 (fragment): baculovirus late expression factor 2
    180..1007    +  misc_recomb    baculovirus recombination region (lef2/ORF603): contains ORF603 and part of lef2
   1019..1077    +  misc_recomb    baculovirus recombination region (ORF603) (fragment): contains ORF603 and part of lef2
   1139..1442    +  enhancer       CMV enhancer: human cytomegalovirus immediate early enhancer
   1448..1725    +  promoter       chicken β-actin promoter: No description available
   1726..1861    +  intron         hybrid intron (fragment): hybrid between chicken β-actin (CBA) and minute virus of mice (MMV) introns (Gray et al., 2011)
   1950..2080    +  intron         chimeric intron (fragment): chimera between introns from chicken β-actin and rabbit β-globin
   2146..2164    +  promoter       T7 promoter: promoter for bacteriophage T7 RNA polymerase
   2338..3039    +  CDS            mCherry: mCherry is a basic (constitutively fluorescent) red fluorescent protein published in 2004, derived from Discosoma sp.. It is reported to be a very rapidly-maturing monomer with low acid sensitivity.
   3064..3088    +  protein_bind   attB1: mutant version of attB; recombination site for the Gateway® BP reaction BP Clonase™
   3091..4146    +  CDS            POLS_JAEVJ (fragment): Experimental evidence at protein level: Swiss-Prot protein existence level 1. [Non-structural protein 1']: May play a role in neuroinvasiveness. From Japanese encephalitis virus (strain Jaoars982) (JEV).
   4148..4172    -  protein_bind   attB2: mutant version of attB; recombination site for the Gateway® BP reaction BP Clonase™
   4207..4224    +  CDS            7xHis (fragment): 6xHis affinity tag
   4236..4304    +  CDS            HBB (fragment): HBB_PONPY - Experimental evidence at transcript level: Swiss-Prot protein existence level 2. Involved in oxygen transport from the lung to the various peripheral tissues. From Pongo pygmaeus (Bornean orangutan).
   4379..4434    +  polyA_signal   β-globin poly(A) signal: rabbit β-globin polyadenylation signal (Gil and Proudfoot, 1987)
   4522..4569    +  terminator     T7 terminator: transcription terminator for bacteriophage T7 RNA polymerase
   4582..5287    +  misc_recomb    baculovirus recombination region (ORF1629): contains part of ORF1629
   5296..5329    +  protein_bind   loxP: Cre-mediated recombination occurs in the 8-bp core sequence (GCATACAT). Cre recombinase
   5497..6084    -  rep_origin     ori: high-copy-number ColE1/pMB1/pBR322/pUC origin of replication
   6097..6957    -  CDS            AmpR: β-lactamase; bla; confers resistance to ampicillin, carbenicillin, and related antibiotics
   6958..7009    -  promoter       AmpR promoter (fragment): bla
>Addgene plasmid #145362 | pmCellFree_KA2_ZIKV NS1 | addgene full sequence | sequence record 305166 | Addgene NGS Result
CCTGCATCTTTTAATCAAATCCCAAGATGTGTATAAACGCGCCGGTATGTACAGGAAGAGGTTTATACTA
AACTGTTACATTGCAAACGTGGTTTCGTGTGCCAAGTGTGAAAACCGATGTTTAATCAAGGCTCTGACGC
ATTTCTACAACCACGACTCCAAGTGTGTGGGTGAAGTCATGCATCTTTTAATCAAATCCCAAGATGTGTA
TAAACCACCAAACTGCCAAAAAATGAAAACTGTCGACAAGCTCTGTCCGTTTGCTGGCAACTGCAAGGGT
CTCAATCCTATTTGTAATTATTGAATAATAAAACAATTATAAATGTCAAATTTGTTTTTTATTAACGATA
CAAACCAAACGCAACAAGAACATTTGTAGTATTATCTATAATTGAAAACGCGTAGTTATAATCGCTGAGG
TAATATTTAAAATCATTTTCAAATGATTCACAGTTAATTTGCGACAATATAATTTTATTTTCACATAAAC
TAGACGCCTTGTCGTCTTCTTCTTCGTATTCCTTCTCTTTTTCATTTTTCTCTTCATAAAAATTAACATA
GTTATTATCGTATCCATATATGTATCTATCGTATAGAGTAAATTTTTTGTTGTCATAAATATATATGTCT
TTTTTAATGGGGTGTATAGTACCGCTGCGCATAGTTTTTCTGTAATTTACAACAGTGCTATTTTCTGGTA
GTTCTTCGGAGTGTGTTGCTTTAATTATTAAATTTATATAATCAATGAATTTGGGATCGTCGGTTTTGTA
CAATATGTTGCCGGCATAGTACGCAGCTTCTTCTAGTTCAATTACACCATTTTTTAGCAGCACCGGATTA
ACATAACTTTCCAAAATGTTGTACGAACCGTTAAACAAAAACAGTTCACCTCCCTTTTCTATACTATTGT
CTGCGAGCAGTTGTTTGTTGTTAAAAATAACAGCCATTGTAATGAGACGCACAAACTAATATCACAAACT
GGAAATGTCTATCAATATATAGTTGCTGATGGCCGGCCGTAATGAGACGCACAAACTAATATCACAAACT
GGAAATGTCTATCAATATATAGTTGCTCTAGTTATTAATAGTAATCAATTACGGGGTCATTAGTTCATAG
CCCATATATGGAGTTCCGCGTTACATAACTTACGGTAAATGGCCCGCCTGGCTGACCGCCCAACGACCCC
CGCCCATTGACGTCAATAATGACGTATGTTCCCATAGTAACGCCAATAGGGACTTTCCATTGACGTCAAT
GGGTGGAGTATTTACGGTAAACTGCCCACTTGGCAGTACATCAAGTGTATCATATGCCAAGTACGCCCCC
TATTGACGTCAATGACGGTAAATGGCCCGCCTGGCATTATGCCCAGTACATGACCTTATGGGACTTTCCT
ACTTGGCAGTACATCTACGTATTAGTCATCGCTATTACCATGCATGGTCGAGGTGAGCCCCACGTTCTGC
TTCACTCTCCCCATCTCCCCCCCCTCCCCACCCCCAATTTTGTATTTATTTATTTTTTAATTATTTTGTG
CAGCGATGGGGGCGGGGGGGGGGGGGGGGCGCGCGCCGGGGGGGGGGGGGGGGGGGGGGGGGGGGGGGGG
GGGGGGGCGGAGAGGTGCGGCGGCAGCCAATCAGAGCGGCGCGCTCCGAAAGTTTCCTTTTATGGCGAGG
CGGCGGCGGCGGCGGCCCTATAAAAAGCGAAGCGCGCGGCGGGCGGGAGTCGCTGCGCGCTGCCTTCGCC
CCGTGCCCCGCTCCGCCGCCGCCTCGCGCCGCCCGCCCCGGCTCTGACTGACCGCGTTACTCCCACAGGT
GAGCGGGCGGGACGGCCCTTCTCCTTCGGGCTGTAATTAGCGCTTGGTTTAATGACGGCTTGTTTCTTTT
CTGTGGCTGCGTGAAAGCCTTGAGGGGCTCCGGGAGGGCCCTTTGTGCGGGGGGAGCGGCTCGGGGCTGT
CCGCGGGGGGACGGCTGCCTTCGGGGGGGACGGGGCAGGGCGGGGTTCGGCTTCTGGCGTGTGACCGGCG
GCTCTAGAGCCTCTGCTAACCATGTTCATGCCTTCTTCTTTTTCCTACAGCTCCTGGGCAACGTGCTGGT
TATTGTGCTGTCTCATCATTTTGGCAAAGAATTGGATCGGACGTCTAATACGACTCACTATAGGGACATC
TTAAGTTTATTTTATTTTATTTTATTTTATTTTATTTTATTTTATTTTATTTTATTTTATTTTATTTAAC
CATGACAGTAATGTATAAAGTCTGTAAAGACATTAAACACGTAAGTGAAACCATGGGCACCTCTGGTCAC
CACCATCACCACCATCACCACGGCACAAGCAAGGGCGAGGAGGATAACATGGCCATCATCAAGGAGTTCA
TGCGCTTCAAGGTGCACATGGAGGGCTCCGTGAACGGCCACGAGTTCGAGATCGAGGGCGAGGGCGAGGG
CCGCCCCTACGAGGGCACCCAGACCGCCAAGCTGAAGGTGACCAAGGGTGGCCCCCTGCCCTTCGCCTGG
GACATCCTGTCCCCTCAGTTCATGTACGGCTCCAAGGCCTACGTGAAGCACCCCGCCGACATCCCCGACT
ACTTGAAGCTGTCCTTCCCCGAGGGCTTCAAGTGGGAGCGCGTGATGAACTTCGAGGACGGCGGCGTGGT
GACCGTGACCCAGGACTCCTCCCTGCAGGACGGCGAGTTCATCTACAAGGTGAAGCTGCGCGGCACCAAC
TTCCCCTCCGACGGCCCCGTAATGCAGAAGAAGACTATGGGCTGGGAGGCCTCCTCCGAGCGGATGTACC
CCGAGGACGGCGCCCTGAAGGGCGAGATCAAGCAGAGGCTGAAGCTGAAGGACGGCGGCCACTACGACGC
TGAGGTCAAGACCACCTACAAGGCCAAGAAGCCCGTGCAGCTGCCCGGCGCCTACAACGTCAACATCAAG
TTGGACATCACCTCCCACAACGAGGACTACACCATCGTGGAACAGTACGAACGCGCCGAGGGCCGCCACT
CCACCGGCGGCATGGACGAGCTGTACAAGCTGGAGGTGCTCTTCCAGGGTCCGACAAGTTTGTACAAAAA
AGCAGGCTTCGACGTGGGGTGCTCAGTGGACTTCTCAAAAAAGGAAACGAGATGTGGCACGGGGGTATTC
ATCTATAATGATGTTGAAGCCTGGAGGGACCGGTACAAGTACCATCCTGACTCCCCCCGCAGATTGGCAG
CAGCAGTCAAGCAGGCCTGGGAAGAGGGGATCTGTGGGATCTCATCCGTTTCAAGAATGGAAAACATCAT
GTGGAAATCAGTAGAAGGGGAGCTCAATGCTATCCTAGAGGAGAATGGAGTTCAACTGACAGTTGTTGTG
GGATCTGTAAAAAACCCCATGTGGAGAGGTCCACAAAGATTGCCAGTGCCTGTGAATGAGCTGCCCCACG
GCTGGAAAGCCTGGGGGAAATCGTATTTTGTTAGGGCGGCAAAGACCAACAACAGTTTTGTTGTCGACGG
TGACACACTGAAGGAATGTCCGCTTGAGCACAGAGCATGGAATAGTTTTCTTGTGGAGGATCACGGGTTT
GGAGTCTTCCACACCAGTGTCTGGCTTAAGGTCAGAGAAGATTACTCATTAGAATGTGACCCAGCCGTCA
TAGGAACAGCTGTTAAGGGAAGGGAGGCCGCGCACAGTGATCTGGGCTATTGGATTGAAAGTGAAAAGAA
TGACACATGGAGGCTGAAGAGGGCCCACCTGATTGAGATGAAAACATGTGAATGGCCAAAGTCTCACACA
TTGTGGACAGATGGAGTAGAAGAAAGTGATCTTATCATACCCAAGTCTTTAGCTGGTCCACTCAGCCACC
ACAACACCAGAGAGGGTTACAGAACCCAAGTGAAAGGGCCTTGGCACAGTGAAGAGCTTGAAATCCGGTT
TGAGGAATGTCCAGGCACCAAGGTTTACGTGGAGGAGACATGCGGAACTAGAGGACCATCTCTGAGATCA
ACTACTGCAAGTGGAAGGGTCATTGAGGAATGGTGCTGTAGGGAATGCACAATGCCCCCACTATCGTTTC
GAGCAAAAGACGGCTGCTGGTATGGAATGGAGATAAGGCCCAGGAAAGAACCAGAGAGCAACTTAGTGAG
GTCAATGGTGACAGCGAACCCAGCTTTCTTGTACAAAGTGGTGTAAGCGGCCGCCAGCTTTCTAGACCAG
TTTAAACATCACCATCACCATCACTAAGTGATTAACCTCAGGTGCAGGCTGCCTATCAGAAGGTGGTGGC
TGGTGTGGCCAATGCCCTGGCTCACAAATACCACTGAGATCGATCTTTTTCCCTCTGCCAAAAATTATGG
GGACATCATGAAGCCCCTTGAGCATCTGACTTCTGGCTAATAAAGGAAATTTATTTTCATTGCAATAGTG
TGTTGGAATTTTTTGTGTCTCTCACTCGGAAGGACATATGGGAGGGCAAATCATTTAAAACATCAGAATG
AGTATTTGGTTTAGAGTTTGGCAACATATGCCCATATGTAACTAGCATAACCCCTTGGGGCCTCTAAACG
GGTCTTGAGGGGTTTTTTGCTGAAAGCATGCGGAGGAAATTCTCCTTGAAGTTTCCCTGGTGTTCAAAGT
AAAGGAGTTTGCACCAGACGCACCTCTGTTCACTGGTCCGGCGTATTAAAACACGATACATTGTTATTAG
TACATTTATTAAGCGCTAGATTCTGTGCGTTGTTGATTTACAGACAATTGTTGTACGTATTTTAATAATT
CATTAAATTTATAATCTTTAGGGTGGTATGTTAGAGCGAAAATCAAATGATTTTCAGCGTCTTTATATCT
GAATTTAAATATTAAATCCTCAATAGATTTGTAAAATAGGTTTCGATTAGTTTCAAACAAGGGTTGTTTT
TCCGAACCGATGGCTGGACTATCTAATGGATTTTCGCTCAACGCCACAAAACTTGCCAAATCTTGTAGCA
GCAATCTAGCTTTGTCGATATTCGTTTGTGTTTTGTTTTGTAATAAAGGTTCGACGTCGTTCAAAATATT
ATGCGCTTTTGTATTTCTTTCATCACTGTCGTTAGTGTACAATTGACTCGACGTAAACACGTTAAATAGA
GCTTGGACATATTTAACATCGGGCGTGTTAGCTTTATTAGGCCGATTATCGTCGTCGTCCCAACCCTCGT
CGTTAGAAGTTGCTTCCGAAGACGATTTTGCCATAGCCACACGACGCCTATTAATTGTGTCGGCTAACAC
GTCCGCGATCAAATTTGTAGTTGAGCTTTTTGGAATTGCGATCGCATAACTTCGTATAGCATACATTATA
CGAAGTTATAAGCTCGGAACGCTGCGCTCGGTCGTTCGGCTGCGGCGAGCGGTATCAGCTCACTCAAAGG
CGGTAATACGGTTATCCACAGAATCAGGGGATAACGCAGGAAAGAACATGTGAGCAAAAGGCCAGCAAAA
GGCCAGGAACCGTAAAAAGGCCGCGTTGCTGGCGTTTTTCCATAGGCTCCGCCCCCTGACGAGCATCACA
AAAATCGACGCTCAAGTCAGAGGTGGCGAAACCCGACAGGACTATAAAGATACCAGGCGTTTCCCCCTGG
AAGCTCCCTCGTGCGCTCTCCTGTTCCGACCCTGCCGCTTACCGGATACCTGTCCGCCTTTCTCCCTTCG
GGAAGCGTGGCGCTTTCTCATAGCTCACGCTGTAGGTATCTCAGTTCGGTGTAGGTCGTTCGCTCCAAGC
TGGGCTGTGTGCACGAACCCCCCGTTCAGCCCGACCGCTGCGCCTTATCCGGTAACTATCGTCTTGAGTC
CAACCCGGTAAGACACGACTTATCGCCACTGGCAGCAGCCACTGGTAACAGGATTAGCAGAGCGAGGTAT
GTAGGCGGTGCTACAGAGTTCTTGAAGTGGTGGCCTAACTACGGCTACACTAGAAGAACAGTATTTGGTA
TCTGCGCTCTGCTGAAGCCAGTTACCTTCGGAAAAAGAGTTGGTAGCTCTTGATCCGGCAAACAAACCAC
CGCTGGTAGCGGTGGTTTTTTTGTTTGCAAGCAGCAGATTACGCGCAGAAAAAAAGGATCTCAAGAAGAT
CCTTTGTTACCAATGCTTAATCAGTGAGGCACCTATCTCAGCGATCTGTCTATTTCGTTCATCCATAGTT
GCCTGACTCCCCGTCGTGTAGATAACTACGATACGGGAGGGCTTACCATCTGGCCCCAGTGCTGCAATGA
TACCGCGAGACCCACGCTCACCGGCTCCAGATTTATCAGCAATAAACCAGCCAGCCGGAAGGGCCGAGCG
CAGAAGTGGTCCTGCAACTTTATCCGCCTCCATCCAGTCTATTAATTGTTGCCGGGAAGCTAGAGTAAGT
AGTTCGCCAGTTAATAGTTTGCGCAACGTTGTTGCCATTGCTACAGGCATCGTGGTGTCACGCTCGTCGT
TTGGTATGGCTTCATTCAGCTCCGGTTCCCAACGATCAAGGCGAGTTACATGATCCCCCATGTTGTGCAA
AAAAGCGGTTAGCTCCTTCGGTCCTCCGATCGTTGTCAGAAGTAAGTTGGCCGCAGTGTTATCACTCATG
GTTATGGCAGCACTGCATAATTCTCTTACTGTCATGCCATCCGTAAGATGCTTTTCTGTGACTGGTGAGT
ACTCAACCAAGTCATTCTGAGAATAGTGTATGCGGCGACCGAGTTGCTCTTGCCCGGCGTCAATACGGGA
TAATACCGCGCCACATAGCAGAACTTTAAAAGTGCTCATCATTGGAAAACGTTCTTCGGGGCGAAAACTC
TCAAGGATCTTACCGCTGTTGAGATCCAGTTCGATGTAACCCACTCGTGCACCCAACTGATCTTCAGCAT
CTTTTACTTTCACCAGCGTTTCTGGGTGAGCAAAAACAGGAAGGCAAAATGCCGCAAAAAAGGGAATAAG
GGCGACACGGAAATGTTGAATACTCATACTCTTCCTTTTTCAATATTATTGAAGCATTTATCAGGGTTAT
TGTCTCATGTCCGCGCGTT
